>Addgene plasmid #157314 | pD649-HAsp-IL1RL1-COMP5AP-AviTag-9xHis | depositor full sequence | sequence record 303737 | Full Sequence
TTTCAATATTATTGAAGCATTTATCAGGGTTATTGTCTCATGAGCGGATACATATTTGAATGTATTTAGA
AAAATAAACAAATAGGGGTCAGTGTTACAACCAATTAACCAATTCTGAACATTATCGCGAGCCCATTTAT
ACCTGAATATGGCTCATAACACCCCTTGCTCATGACCAAAATCCCTTAACGTGAGTTACGCGCGCGTCGT
TCCACTGAGCGTCAGACCCCGTAGAAAAGATCAAAGGATCTTCTTGAGATCCTTTTTTTCTGCGCGTAAT
CTGCTGCTTGCAAACAAAAAAACCACCGCTACCAGCGGTGGTTTGTTTGCCGGATCAAGAGCTACCAACT
CTTTTTCCGAAGGTAACTGGCTTCAGCAGAGCGCAGATACCAAATACTGTTCTTCTAGTGTAGCCGTAGT
TAGCCCACCACTTCAAGAACTCTGTAGCACCGCCTACATACCTCGCTCTGCTAATCCTGTTACCAGTGGC
TGCTGCCAGTGGCGATAAGTCGTGTCTTACCGGGTTGGACTCAAGACGATAGTTACCGGATAAGGCGCAG
CGGTCGGGCTGAACGGGGGGTTCGTGCACACAGCCCAGCTTGGAGCGAACGACCTACACCGAACTGAGAT
ACCTACAGCGTGAGCTATGAGAAAGCGCCACGCTTCCCGAAGGGAGAAAGGCGGACAGGTATCCGGTAAG
CGGCAGGGTCGGAACAGGAGAGCGCACGAGGGAGCTTCCAGGGGGAAACGCCTGGTATCTTTATAGTCCT
GTCGGGTTTCGCCACCTCTGACTTGAGCGTCGATTTTTGTGATGCTCGTCAGGGGGGCGGAGCCTATGGA
AAAACGCCAGCAACGCGGCCTTTTTACGGTTCCTGGCCTTTTGCTGGCCTTTTGCTCACATGTTCTTTCC
TGCGTTATCCCCTGATTCTGTGGATAACCGTATTACCGCCTTTGAGTGAGCTGATACCGCTCGCCGCAGC
CGAACGACCGAGCGCAGCGAGTCAGTGAGCGAGGAAGCGGAAGGCGAGAGTAGGGAACTGCCAGGCATCA
AACTAAGCAGAAGGCCCCTGACGGATGGCCTTTTTGCGTTTCTACAAACTCTTTCTGTGTTGTAAAACGA
CGGCCAGTCTTAAGCTCGGGCCCCCTGGGCGGTTCTGATAACGAGTAATCGTTAATCCGCAAATAACGTA
AAAACCCGCTTCGGCGGGTTTTTTTATGGGGGGAGTTTAGGGAAAGAGCATTTGTCAGAATATTTAAGGG
CGCCTGTCACTTTGCTTGATATATGAGAATTATTTAACCTTATAAATGAGAAAAAAGCAACGCACTTTAA
ATAAGATACGTTGCTTTTTCGATTGATGAACACCTATAATTAAACTATTCATCTATTATTTATGATTTTT
TGTATATACAATATTTCTAGTTTGTTAAAGAGAATTAAGAAAATAAATCTCGAAAATAATAAAGGGAAAA
TCAGTTTTTGATATCAAAATTATACATGTCAACGATAATACAAAATATAATACAAACTATAAGATGTTAT
CAGTATTTATTATCATTTAGAATAAATTTTGTGTCGCCCTTAATTGTGAGCGGATAACAATTACGAGCTT
CATGCACAGTGGCGTTGACTCAATATTGGCCATTAGCCATATTATTCATTGGTTATATAGCATAAATCAA
TATTGGCTATTGGCCATTGCATACGTTGTATCTATATCATAATATGTACATTTATATTGGCTCATGTCCA
ATATGACCGCCATGTTGGCATTGATTATTGACTAGTTATTAATAGTAATCAATTACGGGGTCATTAGTTC
ATAGCCCATATATGGAGTTCCGCGTTACATAACTTACGGTAAATGGCCCGCCTGGCTGACCGCCCAACGA
CCCCCGCCCATTGACGTCAATAATGACGTATGTTCCCATAGTAACGCCAATAGGGACTTTCCATTGACGT
CAATGGGTGGAGTATTTACGGTAAACTGCCCACTTGGCAGTACATCAAGTGTATCATATGCCAAGTACGC
CCCCTATTGACGTCAATGACGGTAAATGGCCCGCCTGGCATTATGCCCAGTACATGACCTTATGGGACTT
TCCTACTTGGCAGTACATCTACGTATTAGTCATCGCTATTACCATGGTGATGCGGTTTTGGCAGTACATC
AATGGGCGTGGATAGCGGTTTGACTCACGGGGATTTCCAAGTCTCCACCCCATTGACGTCAATGGGAGTT
TGTTTTGGCACCAAAATCAACGGGACTTTCCAAAATGTCGTAACAACTCCGCCCCATTGACGCAAATGGG
CGGTAGGCGTGTACGGTGGGAGGTCTATATAAGCAGAGCTCGTTTAGTGAACCGTCAGATCGCCTGGAGA
CGCCATCCACGCTGTTTTGACCTCCATAGAAGACACCGGGACCGATCCAGCCTCCGCGGCCGGGAACGGT
GCATTGGAACGCGGATTCCCCGTGCCAAGAGTGACGTAAGTACCGCCTATAGAGTCTATAGGCCCACCCC
CTTGGCTTCGTTAGAACGCGGCTACAATTAATACATAACCTTATGTATCATACACATACGATTTAGGTGA
CACTATAGAATAACATCCACTTTGCCTTTCTCTCCACAGGTGTCCACTCCCAGGTCCAACTGCACCTCGG
TTCTATCGAAAACGCGCCTGCTAGCGCCACCATGAAGACCATCATTGCCCTGAGCTACATCTTCTGCCTG
GTGTTCGCTGCGGCCGCCAAGTTTTCTAAGCAGAGCTGGGGACTCGAGAACGAGGCCCTGATCGTCAGAT
GTCCTAGACAGGGCAAGCCCAGCTACACCGTGGATTGGTACTACAGCCAGACCAACAAGAGCATCCCCAC
ACAAGAGCGGAACAGAGTGTTTGCCTCTGGCCAGCTGCTGAAGTTTCTGCCTGCTGCCGTGGCCGATAGC
GGCATCTACACATGTATTGTGCGGAGCCCCACCTTCAACAGAACCGGCTACGCCAACGTGACCATCTACA
AGAAGCAGAGCGACTGCAACGTGCCCGACTACCTGATGTACAGCACAGTGTCCGGCAGCGAGAAGAACAG
CAAGATCTACTGCCCCACCATCGACCTGTACAACTGGACAGCCCCTCTGGAATGGTTCAAGAACTGTCAG
GCTCTGCAGGGCAGCAGATACAGAGCCCACAAGAGCTTTCTGGTCATCGACAACGTGATGACCGAGGACG
CCGGCGACTACACATGCAAGTTCATCCACAACGAGAACGGCGCCAACTACAGCGTGACCGCCACCAGATC
CTTTACCGTGAAGGACGAGCAGGGCTTCTCTCTGTTTCCTGTGATTGGCGCCCCTGCTCAGAACGAGATC
AAAGAGGTGGAAATCGGCAAGAACGCCAATCTGACCTGCAGCGCCTGTTTCGGCAAGGGCACACAATTTC
TGGCTGCCGTGCTGTGGCAGCTGAACGGCACCAAGATCACCGATTTCGGCGAGCCCAGAATCCAGCAAGA
GGAAGGCCAGAACCAGAGCTTCAGCAATGGCCTGGCCTGCCTGGACATGGTGCTGAGAATCGCCGACGTG
AAAGAAGAGGACCTGCTGCTGCAGTACGACTGTCTGGCCCTGAATCTGCACGGCCTGAGAAGGCACACAG
TGCGGCTGAGCAGAAAGAACCCCATCGACCACCACTCTGGCGCGCCGGAAGATCAAGTTGATCCAAGATT
GATTGATGGCAAGGGCGGATCTCTGGAGGTGCTGTTCCAGGGACCAGGCGGAAGCGGCAATCCCGGCGGC
GATCTGGCCCCCCAGATGCTGCGCGAGCTGCAGGAGACCAATGCCGCCCTGCAGGACGTGCGCGAGCTGC
TGCGCCACCGCGTGAAGGAGATCACCTTCCTGAAGAACACCGTGATGGAGTGCGACGCCTGCGGTATGCA
GCCCTCTAGAGGCTCCGGCTCCATCATCCCAGTTGAGGAGGAGAACCCGGACTTCTGGAACCGCGAGGCA
GCCGAGGCCCTGGGTGCCGCCAAGAAGCTGCAGCCTGCACAGACAGCCGCCAAGAACCTCATCATCTTCC
TGGGCGATGGGATGGGGGTGTCTACGGTGACAGCTGCCAGGATCCTAAAAGGGCAGAAGAAGGACAAACT
GGGGCCTGAGATACCCCTGGCCATGGACCGCTTCCCATATGTGGCTCTGTCCAAGACATACAATGTAGAC
AAACATGTGCCAGACAGTGGAGCCACAGCCACGGCCTACCTGTGCGGGGTCAAGGGCAACTTCCAGACCA
TTGGCTTGAGTGCAGCCGCCCGCTTTAACCAGTGCAACACGACACGCGGCAACGAGGTCATCTCCGTGAT
GAATCGGGCCAAGAAAGCAGGGAAGTCAGTGGGAGTGGTAACCACCACACGAGTGCAGCACGCCTCGCCA
GCCGGCACCTACGCCCACACGGTGAACCGCAACTGGTACTCGGACGCCGACGTGCCTGCCTCGGCCCGCC
AGGAGGGGTGCCAGGACATCGCTACGCAGCTCATCTCCAACATGGACATTGACGTGATCCTAGGTGGAGG
CCGAAAGTACATGTTTCGCATGGGAACCCCAGACCCTGAGTACCCAGATGACTACAGCCAAGGTGGGACC
AGGCTGGACGGGAAGAATCTGGTGCAGGAATGGCTGGCGAAGCGCCAGGGTGCCCGGTATGTGTGGAACC
GCACTGAGCTCATGCAGGCTTCCCTGGACCCGTCTGTGACCCATCTCATGGGTCTCTTTGAGCCTGGAGA
CATGAAATACGAGATCCACCGAGACTCCACACTGGACCCCTCCCTGATGGAGATGACAGAGGCTGCCCTG
CGCCTGCTGAGCAGGAACCCCCGCGGCTTCTTCCTCTTCGTGGAGGGTGGTCGCATCGACCATGGTCATC
ATGAAAGCAGGGCTTACCGGGCACTGACTGAGACGATCATGTTCGACGACGCCATTGAGAGGGCGGGCCA
GCTCACCAGCGAGGAGGACACGCTGAGCCTCGTCACTGCCGACCACTCCCACGTCTTCTCCTTCGGAGGC
TACCCCCTGCGAGGGAGCTCCATCTTCGGGCTGGCCCCTGGCAAGGCCCGGGACAGGAAGGCCTACACGG
TCCTCCTATACGGAAACGGTCCAGGCTATGTGCTCAAGGACGGCGCCCGGCCGGATGTTACCGAGAGCGA
GAGCGGGAGCCCCGAGTATCGGCAGCAGTCAGCAGTGCCCCTGGACGAAGAGACCCACGCAGGCGAGGAC
GTGGCGGTGTTCGCGCGCGGCCCGCAGGCGCACCTGGTTCACGGCGTGCAGGAGCAGACCTTCATAGCGC
ACGTCATGGCCTTCGCCGCCTGCCTGGAGCCCTACACCGCCTGCGACCTGGCGCCCCCCGCCGGCACCAC
CGACGCCGCGCACCCGGGTGGCGGAGGACTGAACGACATCTTCGAGGCTCAGAAAATCGAATGGCACGAA
CATCACCATCACCATCACCATCACCATTAAGGCCGGCCTGTAGTCACTGGCACAACGCGTTACCCGGTAA
GCCAATCGGGTATACACGGTCGTCATACTGCAGACAGGGTTCTTCTACTTTGCAAGATAGTCTTGAGTAG
TAAAATAAATAGATAGAGAAAATCAGCCTCGACTGTGCCTTCTAGTTGCCAGCCATCTGTTGTTTGCCCC
TCCCCCGTGCCTTCCTTGACCCTGGAAGGTGCCACTCCCACTGTCCTTTCCTAATAAAATGAGGAAATTG
CATCACAACACTCAACCCTATCTCGGTCTATTCTTTTGATTTATAAGGGATTTTGCCGATTTCGGCCTAT
TGGTTAAAAAATGAGCTGATTTAACAAAAATTTAACGCGAATTAATTCTGTGGAATGTGTGTCAGTTAGG
GTGTGGAAAGTCCCCAGGCTCCCCAGCAGGCAGAAGTATGCAAAGCATGCATCTCAATTAGTCAGCAACC
AGGTGTGGAAAGTCCCCAGGCTCCCCAGCAGGCAGAAGTATGCAAAGCATGCATCTCAATTAGTCAGCAA
CCATAGTCCCGCCCCTAACTCCGCCCATCCCGCCCCTAACTCCGCCCAGTTCCGCCCATTCTCCGCCCCA
TGGCTGACTAATTTTTTTTATTTATGCAGAGGCCGAGGCCGCCTCTGCCTCTGAGCTATTCCAGAAGTAG
TGAGGAGGCTTTTTTGGAGGCCTAGGCTTTTGCAAAAAGCTCCCGGGAGCTTGTATATCCATTTTCGGAT
CTGATCAGCACGTGTTGACAATTAATCATCGGCATAGTATATCGGCATAGTATAATACGACAAGGTGAGG
AACTAAACCATGACCGAGTACAAGCCCACGGTGCGCCTCGCCACCCGCGACGACGTCCCCAGGGCCGTAC
GCACCCTCGCCGCCGCGTTCGCCGACTACCCCGCCACGCGCCACACCGTCGATCCGGACCGCCACATCGA
GCGGGTCACCGAGCTGCAAGAACTCTTCCTCACGCGCGTCGGGCTCGACATCGGCAAGGTGTGGGTCGCG
GACGACGGCGCCGCGGTGGCGGTCTGGACCACGCCGGAGAGCGTCGAAGCGGGGGCGGTGTTCGCCGAGA
TCGGCCCGCGCATGGCCGAGTTGAGCGGTTCCCGGCTGGCCGCGCAGCAACAGATGGAAGGCCTCCTGGC
GCCGCACCGGCCCAAGGAGCCCGCGTGGTTCCTGGCCACCGTCGGCGTCTCGCCCGACCACCAGGGCAAG
GGTCTGGGCAGCGCCGTCGTGCTCCCCGGAGTGGAGGCGGCCGAGCGCGCCGGGGTGCCCGCCTTCCTGG
AGACATCCGCGCCCCGCAACCTCCCCTTCTACGAGCGGCTCGGCTTCACCGTCACCGCCGACGTCGAGGT
GCCCGAAGGACCGCGCACCTGGTGCATGACCCGCAAGCCCGGTGCCTGACACGTGCTACGAGATTTCGAT
TCCACCGCCGCCTTCTATGAAAGGTTGGGCTTCGGAATCGTTTTCCGGGACGCCGGCTGGATGATCCTCC
AGCGCGGGGATCTCATGCTGGAGTTCTTCGCCCACCCCAACTTGTTTATTGCAGCTTATAATGGTTACAA
ATAAAGCAATAGCATCACAAATTTCACAAATAAAGCATTTTTTTCACTGCATTCTAGTTGTGGTTTGTCC
AAACTCATCAATGTATCTTATCATGTCTGTATACCGTCGACCTCTAGCTAGAGCTTGGCGTAATCATGGT
CATTACCAATGCTTAATCAGTGAGGCACCTATCTCAGCGATCTGTCTATTTCGTTCATCCATAGTTGCCT
GACTCCCCGTCGTGTAGATAACTACGATACGGGAGGGCTTACCATCTGGCCCCAGCGCTGCGATGATACC
GCGAGAACCACGCTCACCGGCTCCGGATTTATCAGCAATAAACCAGCCAGCCGGAAGGGCCGAGCGCAGA
AGTGGTCCTGCAACTTTATCCGCCTCCATCCAGTCTATTAATTGTTGCCGGGAAGCTAGAGTAAGTAGTT
CGCCAGTTAATAGTTTGCGCAACGTTGTTGCCATCGCTACAGGCATCGTGGTGTCACGCTCGTCGTTTGG
TATGGCTTCATTCAGCTCCGGTTCCCAACGATCAAGGCGAGTTACATGATCCCCCATGTTGTGCAAAAAA
GCGGTTAGCTCCTTCGGTCCTCCGATCGTTGTCAGAAGTAAGTTGGCCGCAGTGTTATCACTCATGGTTA
TGGCAGCACTGCATAATTCTCTTACTGTCATGCCATCCGTAAGATGCTTTTCTGTGACTGGTGAGTACTC
AACCAAGTCATTCTGAGAATAGTGTATGCGGCGACCGAGTTGCTCTTGCCCGGCGTCAATACGGGATAAT
ACCGCGCCACATAGCAGAACTTTAAAAGTGCTCATCATTGGAAAACGTTCTTCGGGGCGAAAACTCTCAA
GGATCTTACCGCTGTTGAGATCCAGTTCGATGTAACCCACTCGTGCACCCAACTGATCTTCAGCATCTTT
TACTTTCACCAGCGTTTCTGGGTGAGCAAAAACAGGAAGGCAAAATGCCGCAAAAAAGGGAATAAGGGCG
ACACGGAAATGTTGAATACTCATATTCTTCCTT
Features (pLannotate 1.2.2; 24 found; start..end, strand, type, name):
    119..143     -  CDS            KanR (fragment): aminoglycoside phosphotransferase; aph(3')-Ia; confers resistance to kanamycin
    254..842     +  rep_origin     ori: high-copy-number ColE1/pMB1/pBR322/pUC origin of replication
   1067..1084    +  terminator     rrnB T2 terminator (fragment): transcription terminator T2 from the E. coli rrnB gene
   1109..1128    -  CDS            lacZα (fragment): LacZα fragment of β-galactosidase; lacZ fragment
   1584..1600    +  protein_bind   lac operator: The lac repressor binds to the lac operator to inhibit transcription in E. coli. This inhibition can be relieved by adding lactose or isopropyl-β-D-thiogalactopyranoside (IPTG). lac repressor encoded by lacI
   1843..2146    +  enhancer       CMV enhancer: human cytomegalovirus immediate early enhancer
   2147..2350    +  promoter       CMV promoter: human cytomegalovirus (CMV) immediate early promoter
   2486..2529    +  intron         CMV intron (fragment): modified intron A from human cytomegalovirus
   2581..2599    +  promoter       SP6 promoter: promoter for bacteriophage SP6 RNA polymerase
   2603..2640    +  CDS            IgH signal sequence (fragment): signal sequence from the mouse immunoglobulin heavy chain variable region
   2728..3678    +  CDS            IL1RL1 (fragment): ILRL1_HUMAN - Also known as DER4, ST2, T1. Experimental evidence at protein level: Swiss-Prot protein existence level 1. [Isoform B]: Inhibits IL-33 signaling. From Homo sapiens (Human).
   3775..3954    +  CDS            Comp (fragment): COMP_RAT - Experimental evidence at protein level: Swiss-Prot protein existence level 1. May play a role in the structural integrity of cartilage via its interaction with other extracellular matrix proteins such as the collagens and fibronectin. Can mediate the interaction of chondrocytes with the cartilage extracellular matrix through interaction with cell surface integrin receptors. Could play a role in the pathogenesis of osteoarthritis. Potent suppressor of apoptosis in both primary chondrocytes and transformed cells. Suppresses apoptosis by blocking the activation of caspase-3 and by indu
   3942..5394    +  CDS            SEAP (fragment): secreted alkaline phosphatase from human placenta The natural enzyme has a C-terminal transmembrane sequence that is replaced by a GPI anchor.
   5419..5460    +  CDS            AviTag™ (fragment): peptide tag that allows for enzymatic biotinylation
   5464..5487    +  CDS            8xHis: 8xHis affinity tag
   5633..5744    +  polyA_signal   bGH poly(A) signal: bovine growth hormone polyadenylation signal
   5745..5853    +  rep_origin     f1 ori (fragment): f1 bacteriophage origin of replication; arrow indicates direction of (+) strand synthesis
   5867..6196    +  promoter       SV40 promoter: SV40 enhancer and early promoter
   6244..6291    +  promoter       EM7 promoter: synthetic bacterial promoter&nbsp
   6310..6909    +  CDS            PuroR (fragment): puromycin N-acetyltransferase; pac from Streptomyces; confers resistance to puromycin
   6919..7044    +  CDS            ble (fragment): BLE_KLEPN - Experimental evidence at protein level: Swiss-Prot protein existence level 1. Binding protein with a strong affinity to the bleomycin family of antibiotics. Binds to CL990; an antimitotic-antibiotic compound. From Klebsiella pneumoniae.
   7039..7160    +  polyA_signal   SV40 poly(A) signal: SV40 polyadenylation signal
   7213..8073    -  CDS            AmpR: β-lactamase; bla; confers resistance to ampicillin, carbenicillin, and related antibiotics
   8076..89      -  promoter       AmpR promoter (fragment) (across the origin): bla
