[The description below was written by a language model from this plasmid's Addgene catalogue record and pLannotate feature annotations shown in this document.]
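Description:
pD649-HAsp-IL1RL1-COMP5AP-AviTag-9xHis is a mammalian expression plasmid of about 8.1 kb, built on the pD649 backbone, that produces a secreted, multimerised form of the extracellular domain of human IL1RL1 (also known as ST2 or IL33R). It is propagated in E. coli as a high-copy plasmid from a ColE1/pUC-type origin, with selection by ampicillin through a full-length β-lactamase gene. Short matches to KanR, lacZα, f1 ori and the rrnB terminator are only backbone remnants.

Expression is driven by the CMV immediate-early enhancer and promoter, followed by a fragment of CMV intron A and an SP6 promoter, which also serves as a sequencing primer site. The open reading frame begins with a secretion signal, named HAsp in the construct but annotated as a partial immunoglobulin heavy-chain signal match. The roughly 930 bp IL1RL1 ectodomain follows, cloned between preserved NotI and AscI sites so that ectodomains can be exchanged across the collection. Downstream, on the backbone, is the COMP5AP module. It consists of the coiled-coil segment of rat cartilage oligomeric matrix protein, which assembles fusion proteins into pentamers, joined to human placental alkaline phosphatase as an enzymatic reporter. An AviTag for site-specific biotinylation and a polyhistidine tag come next (9xHis by name, annotated as 8xHis), and the unit ends with a bGH polyadenylation signal. A separate SV40/EM7-driven cassette carries a puromycin resistance sequence annotated as a fragment, a short ble remnant and an SV40 poly(A) signal.

The secreted, high-avidity, AP-tagged protein suits binding assays that detect weak extracellular interactions. This matches its origin in a human IgSF cell-surface interactome screen. The depositor notes that some plasmids in the collection may carry a transposase insertion upstream of the CMV promoter, but none is annotated here.
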