Addgene plasmid #157314: pD649-HAsp-IL1RL1-COMP5AP-AviTag-9xHis
Purpose: Mammalian expression of cell-surface protein extracellular domain fused to COMP5AP-AviTag-9xHis. Protein is secreted from cells.
Depositing lab: Chris Garcia. Depositing organization: Stanford University. Publication: A Human IgSF Cell-Surface Interactome Reveals a Complex Network of Protein-Protein Interactions. Wojtowicz WM, Vielmetter J, Fernandes RA, Siepe DH, Eastman CL, Chisholm GB, Cox S, Klock H, Anderson PW, Rue SM, Miller JJ, Glaser SM, Bragstad ML, Vance J, Lam AW, Lesley SA, Zinn K, Garcia KC. Cell. 2020 Aug 20;182(4):1027-1043.e17. doi: 10.1016/j.cell.2020.07.025. PubMed 32822567.
Backbone
  Vector backbone: pD649
  Backbone size w/o insert (bp): 7153
  Vector type: Mammalian Expression
Growth in bacteria
  Bacterial resistance: Ampicillin, 100 μg/mL
  Growth temperature: 37°C
  Growth strain: DH5alpha
  Copy number: High Copy
Gene/Insert
  Gene/Insert name: IL1RL1 (alt name: ILRL1)
  Species: H. sapiens (human)
  Insert size (bp): 930
  Entrez Gene: IL1RL1 (a.k.a. DER4, FIT-1, IL33R, ST2, ST2L, ST2V, T1)
  Promoter: CMV/SP6
  Tag / fusion protein: COMP5AP-AviTag-9xHis (C terminal on backbone)
  Cloning method: Restriction Enzyme; 5′ cloning site GCGGCCGC (not destroyed); 3′ cloning site GGCGCGCC (not destroyed)
  Sequencing primers: 5′ ATTTAGGTGACACTATAG; 3′ CGTCGCACTCCATCACGGTG
Resource information
  A portion of this plasmid was derived from a plasmid made by: synthesis by ThermoFisher
Terms and licenses: Academic/Nonprofit Terms; Industry Terms: Not Available to Industry
Depositor comments: Some plasmids in this collection may have an IS4-like element ISVsa5 family transposase upstream of the CMV promoter.
How to cite: pD649-HAsp-IL1RL1-COMP5AP-AviTag-9xHis was a gift from Chris Garcia (Addgene plasmid # 157314 ; http://n2t.net/addgene:157314 ; RRID:Addgene_157314)
