>Addgene plasmid #157314 | pD649-HAsp-IL1RL1-COMP5AP-AviTag-9xHis | depositor partial sequence | sequence record 303738 | insert (extracellular domain)
AAGTTTTCTAAGCAGAGCTGGGGACTCGAGAACGAGGCCCTGATCGTCAGATGTCCTAGACAGGGCAAGC
CCAGCTACACCGTGGATTGGTACTACAGCCAGACCAACAAGAGCATCCCCACACAAGAGCGGAACAGAGT
GTTTGCCTCTGGCCAGCTGCTGAAGTTTCTGCCTGCTGCCGTGGCCGATAGCGGCATCTACACATGTATT
GTGCGGAGCCCCACCTTCAACAGAACCGGCTACGCCAACGTGACCATCTACAAGAAGCAGAGCGACTGCA
ACGTGCCCGACTACCTGATGTACAGCACAGTGTCCGGCAGCGAGAAGAACAGCAAGATCTACTGCCCCAC
CATCGACCTGTACAACTGGACAGCCCCTCTGGAATGGTTCAAGAACTGTCAGGCTCTGCAGGGCAGCAGA
TACAGAGCCCACAAGAGCTTTCTGGTCATCGACAACGTGATGACCGAGGACGCCGGCGACTACACATGCA
AGTTCATCCACAACGAGAACGGCGCCAACTACAGCGTGACCGCCACCAGATCCTTTACCGTGAAGGACGA
GCAGGGCTTCTCTCTGTTTCCTGTGATTGGCGCCCCTGCTCAGAACGAGATCAAAGAGGTGGAAATCGGC
AAGAACGCCAATCTGACCTGCAGCGCCTGTTTCGGCAAGGGCACACAATTTCTGGCTGCCGTGCTGTGGC
AGCTGAACGGCACCAAGATCACCGATTTCGGCGAGCCCAGAATCCAGCAAGAGGAAGGCCAGAACCAGAG
CTTCAGCAATGGCCTGGCCTGCCTGGACATGGTGCTGAGAATCGCCGACGTGAAAGAAGAGGACCTGCTG
CTGCAGTACGACTGTCTGGCCCTGAATCTGCACGGCCTGAGAAGGCACACAGTGCGGCTGAGCAGAAAGA
ACCCCATCGACCACCACTCT
